Addgene plasmid #32454: pEGFP-N1-CaMKKbeta S129A, S133A, S137A
Depositing lab: Anthony Means. Depositing organization: Duke University. Publication: Ca2+/Calmodulin-dependent Protein Kinase Kinase {beta} Is Regulated by Multisite Phosphorylation. Green MF, Scott JW, Steel R, Oakhill JS, Kemp BE, Means AR. J Biol Chem. 2011 Aug 12;286(32):28066-79. Epub 2011 Jun 13. 10.1074/jbc.M111.251504 PubMed 21669867.
Backbone
  Vector backbone: pEGFP-N1
  Backbone manufacturer: Clontech
  Backbone size w/o insert (bp): 4700
  Modifications to backbone: FLAG tag added into NheI site by cutting and inserting linker with FLAG tag and NheI overhangs. Second NheI site removed by site-directed mutagenesis.
  Vector type: Mammalian Expression
  Selectable markers: Neomycin (select with G418)
Growth in bacteria
  Bacterial resistance: Kanamycin, 50 μg/mL
  Growth temperature: 37°C
  Growth strain: DH5alpha
  Copy number: Unknown
Gene/Insert
  Gene/Insert name: Calcium/Calmodulin dependent protein kinase kinase beta (alt names: CaMKKbeta; CaMKK2)
  Species: M. musculus (mouse)
  Mutation: S129A, S133A, S137A
  GenBank ID: NM_145358.1
  Entrez Gene: Camkk2 (a.k.a. 6330570N16Rik, AW061083, mKIAA0787)
  Promoter: CMV
  Tag / fusion protein: GFP (C terminal on backbone); FLAG (N terminal on insert)
  Cloning method: Restriction Enzyme; 5′ cloning site Nhe1 (not destroyed); 3′ cloning site SalI (not destroyed)
  Sequencing primers: 5′ CMV
Terms and licenses: Academic/Nonprofit Terms; Industry Terms: Not Available to Industry
Depositor comments: A W374C mutation is also present in the pEGFP-N1-CaMKKbeta constructs that were used in this publication.
How to cite: pEGFP-N1-CaMKKbeta S129A, S133A, S137A was a gift from Anthony Means (Addgene plasmid # 32454 ; http://n2t.net/addgene:32454 ; RRID:Addgene_32454)
