[The description below was written by a language model from this plasmid's Addgene catalogue record.]
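Description:
pEGFP-N1-CaMKKbeta S129A, S133A, S137A is a mammalian expression plasmid built on the Clontech pEGFP-N1 backbone (about 4.7 kb without insert). It is propagated in E. coli under kanamycin selection, and it carries a neomycin resistance marker that allows G418 selection of transfected mammalian cells. The backbone was modified by inserting a FLAG-encoding linker into the NheI site, after which the second NheI site created by this step was removed by site-directed mutagenesis. No feature table accompanies the record, so elements such as the replication origin and polyadenylation signals are not itemised, and the copy number is listed as unknown.

The insert is mouse calcium/calmodulin-dependent protein kinase kinase beta (CaMKKbeta, Camkk2), cloned between NheI and SalI, both of which remain intact. Transcription is driven by the CMV promoter. The product is a doubly tagged fusion protein, with FLAG at the N terminus and the backbone's GFP at the C terminus, allowing both fluorescence-based visualisation and epitope-based detection or pull-down. Serines 129, 133 and 137 are each replaced by alanine, which cannot be phosphorylated. According to the associated publication title, the construct comes from work on regulation of CaMKKbeta by multisite phosphorylation, so it is suited to comparing a phospho-deficient kinase with other forms in transfected cells. The depositor notes that an additional W374C substitution is present in the pEGFP-N1-CaMKKbeta constructs used in that study, which should be kept in mind when interpreting results.
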