>Addgene plasmid #32454 | pEGFP-N1-CaMKKbeta S129A, S133A, S137A | addgene partial sequence | sequence record 43348 | CMV-F 5'-CGCAAATGGGCGGTAGGCGTG-3'
GCAGAGCTGGTTTAGTGAACCGTCAGATCCGCTAGCATGGACTACAAGGACGACGATGACAAAGCTAGCT
CATCATGTGTCTCTAGCCAGCCCACCAGCGACCGGGTGGCCCCCCAGGATGAGCTGGGAAGTGGGGGTGG
CAGCCGGGAAGGCCAGAAGCCCTGTGAGGCACTGCGGGGACTCTCATCCTTAAGTATCCACTTGGGCATG
GAATCCTTCATCGTGGTCACCGAGTGTGAGCCAGGCCGGGGTGTGGACCTCAACCTGGCCAGAGACCAGC
CTCCGGAGGCCGATGGCCAGGAACTCCCCCTCGAAGCCTCGGACCCTGAGTCCCGGTCCCCGCTTTCTGG
TCGCAAGATGTCCCTGCAGGAGCCGTCCCAGGGCGGGCCGGCATCCAGCAGCAACAGCCTGGACATGAAT
GGACGCTGCATCTGCCCATCCCTGTCCTACGCACCAGCCAGCGCCCCACAGTCCGCTCCCCGGATGCCCC
GGCGGCCCACAGTAGAGTCACACCACGTCTCCATTACCGGTTTGCAGGACTGCGTGCAGCTGAATCAGTA
CACCCTGAAGGATGAAATTGGAAAGGGCTCCTATGGTGTTGTCAAGCTGGCCTACAATGAAAATGACAAT
ACTTATTACGCAATGAAAGTGCTGTCCAAAAAGAAGCTGATCCGACAGGCTGGCTTCCCACGTCGCCCCC
CACCACGAGGAGCTCGCCCAGCCCCAGGGGGCTGCATCCAGCCCAGGGGCCCCATCGAGCAAGTGTACCA
GGAGATTGCTATCCTCAAAAAGCTGGATCATCCCAACGTGGTGAAGCTGGTAGAGGTCCTGGATGACCCT
AATGAGGACCATCTGTACATGGTGTTTGAGTTGGTGAACC
