>Addgene plasmid #32454 | pEGFP-N1-CaMKKbeta S129A, S133A, S137A | addgene partial sequence | sequence record 43352 | EGFP-N 5'-CGTCGCCGTCCAGCTCGACCAG-3'
CTCTCGCCCTTGCTACCATGTGGCGACCGGTGGATCCCGGGCCCGCGGTACCGTCGACTGCCAAGAGCAC
TTCCTCCTCCCCCACAGGGGCCGGCTCTGGGCCCCGGGGGCTGTCTTCGCTGCCTTGCTTCGTGAGCAGG
TTTCCAGGCGCTGACAGGGAACGTTCCTCCCGGCGGCTACCTTCGAACGGGTTCCCGAATGAGCGCTTTC
GAATCATGGTCTTTACCAGGATCACAGTTGCCAGGCTGGGAATGTGTTTGACTGAATTCTCGACCTCCTC
TTCGGTCACCTCGACCAGTGTGCAGTTCTCGTCCTCCGACGGCAATGGCTCGGCCCCGTGCCTCGTAACC
CAAGGGTGCAGCTTGATTTCAGGCACCACAATCCTGGACTCTGGATTTTTGTCCAACATCCGAGTGATCA
GATCTTTCAAGTCTTCGGCTATATCGGGCTGGTCGGGAAACTCCAGGGCCTGACTCTTGATCTTACTGTG
CAAACACATGATTCGTTCATCCATGAAAGGGCACTGGCCAAAGACAAAGCAGTACAGCGTCACACCCATG
GCACAAACATCCAACGCCTTTCCGGAGAAGATCTTGCGGGTCTCTGAGAGCGACTCGGGTGCCATGAAGG
CAGGTGTGCCCACGGTGTTAGACAGCAAGGCGTCGCTGCCCTTGAACTCGTTGCTTACACCGAAGTCGGC
AATCTTGATGTGCCCGTCTTCCCCCACCAGGAGGTTGGAAGGTTTGATGTCCCGATGGATGATCTTCTGG
TAATGCAAGTACTCTATGCCTTTGATCAGATCCTGGAAGTAGAAGCGGGCCTGGTCTTCGGACAGTGGCT
TGAGGGTGGGCACTTCCATTACAGGC
